>Addgene plasmid #189871 | p663-UBC-miniTurbo-V5-NEK1_IDG-K | addgene full sequence | sequence record 374462 | Addgene NGS Result
AGGTGGCACTTTTCGGGGAAATGTGCGCGGAACCCCTATTTGTTTATTTTTCTAAATACATTCAAATATG
TATCCGCTCATGAGACAATAACCCTGATAAATGCTTCAATAATATTGAAAAAGGAAGAGTATGAGTATTC
AACATTTCCGTGTCGCCCTTATTCCCTTTTTTGCGGCATTTTGCCTTCCTGTTTTTGCTCACCCAGAAAC
GCTGGTGAAAGTAAAAGATGCTGAAGATCAGTTGGGTGCACGAGTGGGTTACATCGAACTGGATCTCAAC
AGCGGTAAGATCCTTGAGAGTTTTCGCCCCGAAGAACGTTTTCCAATGATGAGCACTTTTAAAGTTCTGC
TATGTGGCGCGGTATTATCCCGTATTGACGCCGGGCAAGAGCAACTCGGTCGCCGCATACACTATTCTCA
GAATGACTTGGTTGAGTACTCACCAGTCACAGAAAAGCATCTTACGGATGGCATGACAGTAAGAGAATTA
TGCAGTGCTGCCATAACCATGAGTGATAACACTGCGGCCAACTTACTTCTGACAACGATCGGAGGACCGA
AGGAGCTAACCGCTTTTTTGCACAACATGGGGGATCATGTAACTCGCCTTGATCGTTGGGAACCGGAGCT
GAATGAAGCCATACCAAACGACGAGCGTGACACCACGATGCCTGTAGCAATGGCAACAACGTTGCGCAAA
CTATTAACTGGCGAACTACTTACTCTAGCTTCCCGGCAACAATTAATAGACTGGATGGAGGCGGATAAAG
TTGCAGGACCACTTCTGCGCTCGGCCCTTCCGGCTGGCTGGTTTATTGCTGATAAATCTGGAGCCGGTGA
GCGTGGGTCTCGCGGTATCATTGCAGCACTGGGGCCAGATGGTAAGCCCTCCCGTATCGTAGTTATCTAC
ACGACGGGGAGTCAGGCAACTATGGATGAACGAAATAGACAGATCGCTGAGATAGGTGCCTCACTGATTA
AGCATTGGTAACTGTCAGACCAAGTTTACTCATATATACTTTAGATTGATTTAAAACTTCATTTTTAATT
TAAAAGGATCTAGGTGAAGATCCTTTTTGATAATCTCATGACCAAAATCCCTTAACGTGAGTTTTCGTTC
CACTGAGCGTCAGACCCCGTAGAAAAGATCAAAGGATCTTCTTGAGATCCTTTTTTTCTGCGCGTAATCT
GCTGCTTGCAAACAAAAAAACCACCGCTACCAGCGGTGGTTTGTTTGCCGGATCAAGAGCTACCAACTCT
TTTTCCGAAGGTAACTGGCTTCAGCAGAGCGCAGATACCAAATACTGTTCTTCTAGTGTAGCCGTAGTTA
GGCCACCACTTCAAGAACTCTGTAGCACCGCCTACATACCTCGCTCTGCTAATCCTGTTACCAGTGGCTG
CTGCCAGTGGCGATAAGTCGTGTCTTACCGGGTTGGACTCAAGACGATAGTTACCGGATAAGGCGCAGCG
GTCGGGCTGAACGGGGGGTTCGTGCACACAGCCCAGCTTGGAGCGAACGACCTACACCGAACTGAGATAC
CTACAGCGTGAGCTATGAGAAAGCGCCACGCTTCCCGAAGGGAGAAAGGCGGACAGGTATCCGGTAAGCG
GCAGGGTCGGAACAGGAGAGCGCACGAGGGAGCTTCCAGGGGGAAACGCCTGGTATCTTTATAGTCCTGT
CGGGTTTCGCCACCTCTGACTTGAGCGTCGATTTTTGTGATGCTCGTCAGGGGGGCGGAGCCTATGGAAA
AACGCCAGCAACGCGGCCTTTTTACGGTTCCTGGCCTTTTGCTGGCCTTTTGCTCACATGTTCTTTCCTG
CGTTATCCCCTGATTCTGTGGATAACCGTATTACCGCCTTTGAGTGAGCTGATACCGCTCGCCGCAGCCG
AACGACCGAGCGCAGCGAGTCAGTGAGCGAGGAAGCGGAAGAGCGCCCAATACGCAAACCGCCTCTCCCC
GCGCGTTGGCCGATTCATTAATGCAGCTGGCACGACAGGTTTCCCGACTGGAAAGCGGGCAGTGAGCGCA
ACGCAATTAATGTGAGTTAGCTCACTCATTAGGCACCCCAGGCTTTACACTTTATGCTTCCGGCTCGTAT
GTTGTGTGGAATTGTGAGCGGATAACAATTTCACACAGGAAACAGCTATGACCATGATTACGCCAAGCGC
GCAATTAACCCTCACTAAAGGGAACAAAAGCTGGAGCTGCAAGCTTAATGTAGTCTTATGCAATACTCTT
GTAGTCTTGCAACATGGTAACGATGAGTTAGCAACATGCCTTACAAGGAGAGAAAAAGCACCGTGCATGC
CGATTGGTGGAAGTAAGGTGGTACGATCGTGCCTTATTAGGAAGGCAACAGACGGGTCTGACATGGATTG
GACGAACCACTGAATTGCCGCATTGCAGAGATATTGTATTTAAGTGCCTAGCTCGATACATAAACGGGTC
TCTCTGGTTAGACCAGATCTGAGCCTGGGAGCTCTCTGGCTAACTAGGGAACCCACTGCTTAAGCCTCAA
TAAAGCTTGCCTTGAGTGCTTCAAGTAGTGTGTGCCCGTCTGTTGTGTGACTCTGGTAACTAGAGATCCC
TCAGACCCTTTTAGTCAGTGTGGAAAATCTCTAGCAGTGGCGCCCGAACAGGGACTTGAAAGCGAAAGGG
AAACCAGAGGAGCTCTCTCGACGCAGGACTCGGCTTGCTGAAGCGCGCACGGCAAGAGGCGAGGGGCGGC
GACTGGTGAGTACGCCAAAAATTTTGACTAGCGGAGGCTAGAAGGAGAGAGATGGGTGCGAGAGCGTCAG
TATTAAGCGGGGGAGAATTAGATCGCGATGGGAAAAAATTCGGTTAAGGCCAGGGGGAAAGAAAAAATAT
AAATTAAAACATATAGTATGGGCAAGCAGGGAGCTAGAACGATTCGCAGTTAATCCTGGCCTGTTAGAAA
CATCAGAAGGCTGTAGACAAATACTGGGACAGCTACAACCATCCCTTCAGACAGGATCAGAAGAACTTAG
ATCATTATATAATACAGTAGCAACCCTCTATTGTGTGCATCAAAGGATAGAGATAAAAGACACCAAGGAA
GCTTTAGACAAGATAGAGGAAGAGCAAAACAAAAGTAAGACCACCGCACAGCAAGCGGCCGCTGATCTTC
AGACCTGGAGGAGGAGATATGAGGGACAATTGGAGAAGTGAATTATATAAATATAAAGTAGTAAAAATTG
AACCATTAGGAGTAGCACCCACCAAGGCAAAGAGAAGAGTGGTGCAGAGAGAAAAAAGAGCAGTGGGAAT
AGGAGCTTTGTTCCTTGGGTTCTTGGGAGCAGCAGGAAGCACTATGGGCGCAGCGTCAATGACGCTGACG
GTACAGGCCAGACAATTATTGTCTGGTATAGTGCAGCAGCAGAACAATTTGCTGAGGGCTATTGAGGCGC
AACAGCATCTGTTGCAACTCACAGTCTGGGGCATCAAGCAGCTCCAGGCAAGAATCCTGGCTGTGGAAAG
ATACCTAAAGGATCAACAGCTCCTGGGGATTTGGGGTTGCTCTGGAAAACTCATTTGCACCACTGCTGTG
CCTTGGAATGCTAGTTGGAGTAATAAATCTCTGGAACAGATTTGGAATCACACGACCTGGATGGAGTGGG
ACAGAGAAATTAACAATTACACAAGCTTAATACACTCCTTAATTGAAGAATCGCAAAACCAGCAAGAAAA
GAATGAACAAGAATTATTGGAATTAGATAAATGGGCAAGTTTGTGGAATTGGTTTAACATAACAAATTGG
CTGTGGTATATAAAATTATTCATAATGATAGTAGGAGGCTTGGTAGGTTTAAGAATAGTTTTTGCTGTAC
TTTCTATAGTGAATAGAGTTAGGCAGGGATATTCACCATTATCGTTTCAGACCCACCTCCCAACCCCGAG
GGGACCCGACAGGCCCGAAGGAATAGAAGAAGAAGGTGGAGAGAGAGACAGAGACAGATCCATTCGATTA
GTGAACGGATCTCGACGGTATCGGTTAACTTTTAAAAGAAAAGGGGGGATTGGGGGGTACAGTGCAGGGG
AAAGAATAGTAGACATAATAGCAACAGACATACAAACTAAAGAATTACAAAAACAAATTACAAAATTCAA
AATTTTATCGTCCAGTGTGGTGGAATTCTGCAGATATCACAACTTTGTATAGAAAAGTTGGCCTCCGCGC
CGGGTTTTGGCGCCTCCCGCGGGCGCCCCCCTCCTCACGGCGAGCGCTGCCACGTCAGACGAAGGGCGCA
GCGAGCGTCCTGATCCTTCCGCCCGGACGCTCAGGACAGCGGCCCGCTGCTCATAAGACTCGGCCTTAGA
ACCCCAGTATCAGCAGAAGGACATTTTAGGACGGGACTTGGGTGACTCTAGGGCACTGGTTTTCTTTCCA
GAGAGCGGAACAGGCGAGGAAAAGTAGTCCCTTCTCGGCGATTCTGCGGAGGGATCTCCGTGGGGCGGTG
AACGCCGATGATTATATAAGGACGCGCCGGGTGTGGCACAGCTAGTTCCGTCGCAGCCGGGATTTGGGTC
GCGGTTCTTGTTTGTGGATCGCTGTGATCGTCACTTGGTGAGTAGCGGGCTGCTGGGCTGGCCGGGGCTT
TCGTGGCCGCCGGGCCGCTCGGTGGGACGGAAGCGTGTGGAGAGACCGCCAAGGGCTGTAGTCTGGGTCC
GCGAGCAAGGTTGCCCTGAACTGGGGGTTGGGGGGAGCGCAGCAAAATGGCGGCTGTTCCCGAGTCTTGA
ATGGAAGACGCTTGTGAGGCGGGCTGTGAGGTCGTTGAAACAAGGTGGGGGGCATGGTGGGCGGCAAGAA
CCCAAGGTCTTGAGGCCTTCGCTAATGCGGGAAAGCTCTTATTCGGGTGAGATGGGCTGGGGCACCATCT
GGGGACCCTGACGTGAAGTTTGTCACTGACTGGAGAACTCGGTTTGTCGTCTGTTGCGGGGGCGGCAGTT
ATGGCGGTGCCGTTGGGCAGTGCACCCGTACCTTTGGGAGCGCGCGCCCTCGTCGTGTCGTGACGTCACC
CGTTCTGTTGGCTTATAATGCAGGGTGGGGCCACCTGCCGGTAGGTGTGCGGTAGGCTTTTCTCCGTCGC
AGGACGCAGGGTTCGGGCCTAGGGTAGGCTCTCCTGAATCGACAGGCGCCGGACCTCTGGTGAGGGGAGG
GATAAGTGAGGCGTCAGTTTCTTTGGTCGGTTTTATGTACCTATCTTCTTAAGTAGCTGAAGCTCCGGTT
TTGAACTATGCGCTCGGGGTTGGCGAGTGTGTTTTGTGAAGTTTTTTAGGCACCTTTTGAAATGTAATCA
TTTGGGTCAATATGTAATTTTCAGTGTTAGACTAGTAAATTGTCCGCTAAATTCTGGCCGTTTTTGGCTT
TTTTGTTAGACGGCCAACTTTTGTATACAAAGTGGGCCACCATGGGAATCCCGCTGCTGAACGCTAAACA
GATTCTGGGACAGCTGGACGGCGGGAGCGTGGCAGTCCTGCCTGTGGTCGACTCCACCAATCAGTACCTG
CTGGATCGAATCGGCGAGCTGAAGAGTGGGGATGCTTGCATTGCAGAATATCAGCAGGCAGGGAGAGGAA
GCAGAGGGAGGAAATGGTTCTCTCCTTTTGGAGCTAACCTGTACCTGAGTATGTTTTGGCGCCTGAAGCG
GGGACCAGCAGCAATCGGCCTGGGCCCGGTCATCGGAATTGTCATGGCAGAAGCGCTGCGAAAGCTGGGA
GCAGACAAGGTGCGAGTCAAATGGCCCAATGACCTGTATCTGCAGGATAGAAAGCTGGCAGGCATCCTGG
TGGAGCTGGCCGGAATAACAGGCGATGCTGCACAGATCGTCATTGGCGCCGGGATTAACGTGGCTATGAG
GCGCGTGGAGGAAAGCGTGGTCAATCAGGGCTGGATCACACTGCAGGAAGCAGGGATTAACCTGGACAGG
AATACTCTGGCCGCTATGCTGATCCGAGAGCTGCGGGCAGCCCTGGAACTGTTCGAGCAGGAAGGCCTGG
CTCCATATCTGTCACGGTGGGAGAAGCTGGATAACTTCATCAATAGACCCGTGAAGCTGATCATTGGGGA
CAAAGAGATTTTCGGGATTAGCCGGGGGATTGATAAACAGGGAGCCCTGCTGCTGGAACAGGACGGAGTT
ATCAAACCCTGGATGGGCGGAGAAATCAGTCTGCGGTCTGCCGAAAAGGCTAGCGGCAAGCCCATCCCCA
ACCCCCTGCTGGGCCTGGACAGCACCACAAGTTTGTACAAAAAAGCAGGCTCCACCATGGAGAAGTATGT
TAGACTACAGAAGATTGGAGAAGGTTCATTTGGAAAAGCCATTCTTGTTAAATCTACAGAAGATGGCAGA
CAGTATGTTATCAAGGAAATTAACATCTCAAGAATGTCCAGTAAAGAAAGAGAAGAATCAAGGAGAGAAG
TTGCAGTATTGGCAAACATGAAGCATCCAAATATTGTCCAGTATAGAGAATCATTTGAAGAAAATGGCTC
TCTCTACATAGTAATGGATTACTGTGAGGGAGGGGATCTGTTTAAGCGAATAAATGCTCAGAAAGGCGTT
TTGTTTCAAGAGGATCAGATTTTGGACTGGTTTGTACAGATATGTTTGGCCCTGAAACATGTACATGATA
GAAAAATTCTTCATCGAGACATTAAATCTCAGAACATATTTTTAACTAAAGATGGAACAGTACAACTTGG
AGATTTTGGAATTGCTAGAGTTCTTAATAGTACTGTAGAGCTGGCTCGAACTTGCATAGGGACCCCATAC
TACTTGTCACCTGAAATCTGTGAAAACAAACCTTACAATAATAAAAGTGACATTTGGGCTCTGGGGTGTG
TCCTTTATGAGCTGTGTACACTTAAACATGCTTTTGAAGCTGGCAGTATGAAAAACCTGGTACTGAAGAT
AATATCTGGATCTTTTCCACCTGTGTCTTTGCATTATTCCTATGATCTCCGCAGTTTGGTGTCTCAGTTA
TTTAAAAGAAATCCTAGGGATAGACCATCAGTCAACTCCATATTGGAGAAAGGTTTTATAGCCAAACGCA
TTGAAAAGTTTCTCTCTCCTCAGCTTATTGCAGAAGAATTTTGTCTAAAAACATTTTCGAAGTTTGGATC
ACAGCCTATACCAGCTAAAAGACCAGCTTCAGGACAAAACTCGATTTCTGTTATGCCTGCTCAGAAAATT
ACAAAGCCTGCCGCTAAATATGGAATACCTTTAGCATATAAGAAATATGGAGATAAAAAATTACACGAAA
AGAAACCACTGCAAAAACATAAACAGGCCCATCAAACTCCAGAGAAGAGAGTGAATACTGGAGAAGAAAG
GAGGAAAATATCTGAGGAAGCAGCAAGAAAGAGAAGGCTGGAATTTATTGAAAAAGAAAAGAAACAAAAG
GATCAGATTATTAGTTTAATGAAGGCTGAACAAATGAAAAGGCAAGAAAAGGAAAGGGCTCCTTTTCTGG
GCAGTGGAGGGACTATAGCTCCATCATCTTTTTCTTCTCGAGGACAGTATGAACATTACCATGCCATTTT
TGACCAAATGCAGCAACAAAGAGCAGAAGATAATGAAGCTAAATGGAAAAGAGAAATATATGGTCGAGGT
CTTCCAGAAAGGCAAAAAGGGCAGCTAGCTGTAGAAAGAGCTAAACAAGTAGAAGAGTTCCTGCAGCGAA
AACGGGAAGCTATGCAGAATAAAGCTCGAGCCGAAGGACATATGGTTTATCTGGCAAGACTGAGGCAAAT
AAGACTACAGAATTTCAATGAGCGCCAACAGATTAAAGCCAAACTTCGTGGTGAAAAGAAAGAAGCTAAT
CATTCTGAAGGACAAGAAGGAAGTGAAGAGGCTGACATGAGGCGCAAAAAAATCGAATCACTGAAGGCCC
ATGCAAATGCACGTGCTGCTGTACTAAAAGAACAACTAGAACGAAAGAGAAAGGAGGCTTATGAGAGAGA
AAAAAAAGTGTGGGAAGAGCATTTGGTGGCTAAAGGAGTTAAGAGTTCTGATGTTTCTCCACCTTTGGGA
CAGCATGAAACAGGTGGCTCTCCATCAAAGCAACAGATGAGATCTGTTATTTCTGTAACTTCAGCTTTGA
AAGAAGTTGGCGTGGACAGTAGTTTAACTGATACCCGGGAAACTTCAGAAGAGATGCAAAAGACCAACAA
TGCTATTTCAAGTAAGCGAGAAATACTTCGTAGATTAAATGAAAATCTTAAAGCTCAAGAAGATGAAAAA
GGAAAGCAGAATCTCTCTGATACTTTTGAGATAAATGTTCATGAAGATGCCAAAGAGCATGAAAAAGAAA
AATCAGTTTCATCTGATCGCAAGAAGTGGGAGGCAGGAGGTCAACTTGTGATTCCTCTGGATGAGTTAAC
ACTAGATACATCCTTCTCTACAACTGAAAGACATACAGTGGGAGAAGTTATTAAATTAGGTCCTAATGGA
TCTCCAAGAAGAGCCTGGGGGAAAAGTCCGACAGATTCTGTTCTAAAGATACTTGGAGAAGCTGAACTAC
AACTTCAGACAGAACTATTAGAAAATACAACTATTAGAAGTGAGATTTCTCCCGAAGGGGAAAAGTACAA
ACCCTTAATTACTGGAGAAAAAAAAGTACAATGTATTTCACATGAAATAAACCCATCAGCTATTGTTGAT
TCTCCTGTTGAGACAAAAAGTCCCGAGTTCAGTGAGGCATCTCCACAGATGTCATTGAAACTGGAAGGAA
ATTTAGAAGAACCTGATGATTTGGAAACAGAAATTCTACAAGAGCCAAGTGGAACAAACAAAGATGAGAG
CTTGCCATGCACTATTACTGATGTGTGGATTAGTGAGGAAAAAGAAACAAAGGAAACTCAGTCGGCAGAT
AGGATCACCATTCAGGAAAATGAAGTTTCTGAAGATGGAGTCTCGAGTACTGTGGACCAACTTAGTGACA
TTCATATAGAGCCTGGAACCAATGATTCTCAGCACTCTAAATGTGATGTAGATAAGTCTGTGCAACCGGA
ACCATTTTTCCATAAGGTGGTTCATTCTGAACACTTGAACTTAGTCCCTCAAGTTCAATCAGTTCAGTGT
TCACCAGAAGAATCCTTTGCATTTCGATCTCACTCGCATTTACCACCAAAAAATAAAAACAAGAATTCCT
TGCTGATTGGACTTTCAACTGGTCTGTTTGATGCAAACAACCCAAAGATGTTAAGGACATGTTCACTTCC
AGATCTCTCAAAGCTGTTCAGAACCCTTATGGATGTTCCCACCGTAGGAGATGTTCGTCAAGACAATCTT
GAAATAGATGAAATTGAAGATGAAAACATTAAAGAAGGACCTTCTGATTCTGAAGACATTGTGTTTGAAG
AAACTGACACAGATTTACAAGAGCTGCAGGCCTCGATGGAACAGTTACTTAGGGAACAACCTGGTGAAGA
ATACAGTGAAGAAGAAGAGTCAGTCTTGAAGAACAGTGATGTGGAGCCAACTGCAAATGGGACAGATGTG
GCAGATGAAGATGACAATCCCAGCAGTGAAAGTGCCCTGAACGAAGAATGGCACTCAGATAACAGTGATG
GTGAAATTGCTAGTGAATGTGAATGCGATAGTGTCTTTAACCATTTAGAGGAACTGAGACTTCATCTGGA
GCAGGAAATGGGCTTTGAAAAATTCTTTGAGGTTTATGAGAAAATAAAGGCTATTCATGAAGATGAAGAT
GAAAATATTGAAATTTGTTCAAAAATAGTTCAAAATATTTTGGGAAATGAACATCAGCATCTTTATGCCA
AGATTCTTCATTTAGTCATGGCAGATGGAGCCTACCAAGAAGATAATGATGAATAGGACCCAGCTTTCTT
GTACAAAGTGGTGATATCCAGCACAGTGGCGGCCGCTCGACAATCAACCTCTGGATTACAAAATTTGTGA
AAGATTGACTGGTATTCTTAACTATGTTGCTCCTTTTACGCTATGTGGATACGCTGCTTTAATGCCTTTG
TATCATGCTATTGCTTCCCGTATGGCTTTCATTTTCTCCTCCTTGTATAAATCCTGGTTGCTGTCTCTTT
ATGAGGAGTTGTGGCCCGTTGTCAGGCAACGTGGCGTGGTGTGCACTGTGTTTGCTGACGCAACCCCCAC
TGGTTGGGGCATTGCCACCACCTGTCAGCTCCTTTCCGGGACTTTCGCTTTCCCCCTCCCTATTGCCACG
GCGGAACTCATCGCCGCCTGCCTTGCCCGCTGCTGGACAGGGGCTCGGCTGTTGGGCACTGACAATTCCG
TGGTGTTGTCGGGGAAGCTGACGTCCTTTCCATGGCTGCTCGCCTGTGTTGCCACCTGGATTCTGCGCGG
GACGTCCTTCTGCTACGTCCCTTCGGCCCTCAATCCAGCGGACCTTCCTTCCCGCGGCCTGCTGCCGGCT
CTGCGGCCTCTTCCGCGTCTTCGCCTTCGCCCTCAGACGAGTCGGATCTCCCTTTGGGCCGCCTCCCCGC
CTGGAATTCTACCGGGTAGGGGAGGCGCTTTTCCCAAGGCAGTCTGGAGCATGCGCTTTAGCAGCCCCGC
TGGGCACTTGGCGCTACACAAGTGGCCTCTGGCCTCGCACACATTCCACATCCACCGGTAGGCGCCAACC
GGCTCCGTTCTTTGGTGGCCCCTTCGCGCCACCTTCTACTCCTCCCCTAGTCAGGAAGTTCCCCCCCGCC
CCGCAGCTCGCGTCGTGCAGGACGTGACAAATGGAAGTAGCACGTCTCACTAGTCTCGTGCAGATGGACA
GCACCGCTGAGCAATGGAAGCGGGTAGGCCTTTGGGGCAGCGGCCAATAGCAGCTTTGCTCCTTCGCTTT
CTGGGCTCAGAGGCTGGGAAGGGGTGGGTCCGGGGGCGGGCTCAGGGGCGGGCTCAGGGGCGGGGCGGGC
GCCCGAAGGTCCTCCGGAGGCCCGGCATTCTGCACGCTTCAAAAGCGCACGTCTGCCGCGCTGTTCTCCT
CTTCCTCATCTCCGGGCCTTTCGACCTGCAGCCCAAGCTTACCATGACCGAGTACAAGCCCACGGTGCGC
CTCGCCACCCGCGACGACGTCCCCAGGGCCGTACGCACCCTCGCCGCCGCGTTCGCCGACTACCCCGCCA
CGCGCCACACCGTCGATCCGGACCGCCACATCGAGCGGGTCACCGAGCTGCAAGAACTCTTCCTCACGCG
CGTCGGGCTCGACATCGGCAAGGTGTGGGTCGCGGACGACGGCGCCGCGGTGGCGGTCTGGACCACGCCG
GAGAGCGTCGAAGCGGGGGCGGTGTTCGCCGAGATCGGCCCGCGCATGGCCGAGTTGAGCGGTTCCCGGC
TGGCCGCGCAGCAACAGATGGAAGGCCTCCTGGCGCCGCACCGGCCCAAGGAGCCCGCGTGGTTCCTGGC
CACCGTCGGCGTCTCGCCCGACCACCAGGGCAAGGGTCTGGGCAGCGCCGTCGTGCTCCCCGGAGTGGAG
GCGGCCGAGCGCGCCGGGGTGCCCGCCTTCCTGGAGACCTCCGCGCCCCGCAACCTCCCCTTCTACGAGC
GGCTCGGCTTCACCGTCACCGCCGACGTCGAGGTGCCCGAAGGACCGCGCACCTGGTGCATGACCCGCAA
GCCCGGTGCCTGACGCCCGCCCCACGACCCGCAGCGCCCGACCGAAAGGAGCGCACGACCCCATGCATCT
CGAGGGCCCGGTACCTTTAAGACCAATGACTTACAAGGCAGCTGTAGATCTTAGCCACTTTTTAAAAGAA
AAGGGGGGACTGGAAGGGCTAGCTCACTCCCAACGAAGACAAGATCTGCTTTTTGCTTGTACTGGGTCTC
TCTGGTTAGACCAGATCTGAGCCTGGGAGCTCTCTGGCTAACTAGGGAACCCACTGCTTAAGCCTCAATA
AAGCTTGCCTTGAGTGCTTCAAGTAGTGTGTGCCCGTCTGTTGTGTGACTCTGGTAACTAGAGATCCCTC
AGACCCTTTTAGTCAGTGTGGAAAATCTCTAGCAGTAGTAGTTCATGTCATCTTATTATTCAGTATTTAT
AACTTGCAAAGAAATGAATATCAGAGAGTGAGAGGAACTTGTTTATTGCAGCTTATAATGGTTACAAATA
AAGCAATAGCATCACAAATTTCACAAATAAAGCATTTTTTTCACTGCATTCTAGTTGTGGTTTGTCCAAA
CTCATCAATGTATCTTATCATGTCTGGCTCTAGCTATCCCGCCCCTAACTCCGCCCATCCCGCCCCTAAC
TCCGCCCAGTTCCGCCCATTCTCCGCCCCATGGCTGACTAATTTTTTTTATTTATGCAGAGGCCGAGGCC
GCCTCGGCCTCTGAGCTATTCCAGAAGTAGTGAGGAGGCTTTTTTGGAGGCCTAGGGACGTACCCAATTC
GCCCTATAGTGAGTCGTATTACGCGCGCTCACTGGCCGTCGTTTTACAACGTCGTGACTGGGAAAACCCT
GGCGTTACCCAACTTAATCGCCTTGCAGCACATCCCCCTTTCGCCAGCTGGCGTAATAGCGAAGAGGCCC
GCACCGATCGCCCTTCCCAACAGTTGCGCAGCCTGAATGGCGAATGGG
[124 nt withheld, positions 12579-12702]
C
[91 nt withheld, positions 12704-12794]
A
[49 nt withheld, positions 12796-12844]
CCTTTGACGTTGGAGTCCACGTTCTTT
[37 nt withheld, positions 12872-12908]
ACCCTATCTCGGTCTATTCTTTTGATTTATAAGGGATTTTGCCGATTTCGGCCTATTGGTTAAAAAATGA
GCTGATTTAACAAAAATTTAACGCGAATTTTAACAAAATATTAACGCTTACAATTT
Features (pLannotate 1.2.2; 32 found; start..end, strand, type, name):
     26..130     +  promoter       AmpR promoter: bla
    131..991     +  CDS            AmpR: β-lactamase; bla; confers resistance to ampicillin, carbenicillin, and related antibiotics
   1162..1750    +  rep_origin     ori: high-copy-number ColE1/pMB1/pBR322/pUC origin of replication
   1933..2025    +  CDS            lacI (fragment): lac repressor; lacI; The lac repressor binds to the lac operator to inhibit transcription in E. coli. This inhibition can be relieved by adding lactose or isopropyl-β-D-thiogalactopyranoside (IPTG).
   2038..2059    +  protein_bind   CAP binding site: CAP binding activates transcription in the presence of cAMP. E. coli catabolite activator protein
   2074..2104    +  promoter       lac promoter: promoter for the E. coli lac operon
   2108..2130    +  protein_bind   lac operator (fragment): The lac repressor binds to the lac operator to inhibit transcription in E. coli. This inhibition can be relieved by adding lactose or isopropyl-β-D-thiogalactopyranoside (IPTG). lac repressor encoded by lacI
   2173..2191    +  promoter       T3 promoter: promoter for bacteriophage T3 RNA polymerase
   2219..2445    +  promoter       RSV promoter: Rous sarcoma virus enhancer/promoter
   2446..2626    +  LTR            5' LTR (truncated): truncated 5' long terminal repeat (LTR) from HIV-1
   2673..2798    +  misc_feature   HIV-1 Ψ: packaging signal of human immunodeficiency virus type 1
   2782..3145    +  CDS            HIV-1 gag (fragment): gag protein from human immunodeficiency virus 1; gag
   3291..3524    +  misc_feature   RRE: The Rev response element (RRE) of HIV-1 allows for Rev-dependent mRNA export from the nucleus to the cytoplasm.
   3901..4001    +  CDS            Rev (fragment): human immunodeficiency virus 1 (HIV-1) Rev protein; rev; enhances nuclear export of unspliced and incompletely spliced viral mRNAs
   4020..4136    +  misc_feature   cPPT/CTS: central polypurine tract and central termination sequence of HIV-1
   4170..4190    +  protein_bind   attB4: mutant version of attB; core recombination site for the Gateway® BP reaction BP Clonase™
   4190..5401    +  promoter       UbC promoter: human ubiquitin C promoter
   5405..5423    -  protein_bind   attB5 (fragment): mutant version of attB; core recombination site for the Gateway® BP reaction BP Clonase™
   5438..6208    +  CDS            miniTurbo: N-terminally truncated mutant of the E. coli biotin ligase BioID engineered for improved catalytic efficiency (Branon et al., 2018)
   6257..6281    +  protein_bind   attB1: mutant version of attB; recombination site for the Gateway® BP reaction BP Clonase™
   6287..9853    +  CDS            NEK1 (fragment): NEK1_HUMAN - Also known as KIAA1901. Experimental evidence at protein level: Swiss-Prot protein existence level 1. Phosphorylates serines and threonines, but also appears to possess tyrosine kinase activity (PubMed:20230784). Involved in DNA damage checkpoint control and for proper DNA damage repair (PubMed:20230784). In response to injury that includes DNA damage, NEK1 phosphorylates VDAC1 to limit mitochondrial cell death (PubMed:20230784). May be implicated in the control of meiosis (By similarity). Involved in cilium assembly (PubMed:21211617). From Homo sapiens (Human).
   9858..9882    -  protein_bind   attB2: mutant version of attB; recombination site for the Gateway® BP reaction BP Clonase™
   9912..10500   +  misc_feature   WPRE: woodchuck hepatitis virus posttranscriptional regulatory element
  10514..11013   +  promoter       PGK promoter: mouse phosphoglycerate kinase 1 promoter
  11034..11633   +  CDS            PuroR: puromycin N-acetyltransferase; pac from Streptomyces alboniger; confers resistance to puromycin
  11701..11838   +  CDS            nef (fragment): NEF_HV1LA - Experimental evidence at protein level: Swiss-Prot protein existence level 1. Extracellular Nef protein targets CD4(+) T-lymphocytes for apoptosis by interacting with CXCR4 surface receptors. From Human immunodeficiency virus type 1 group M subtype B (isolate Lai) (HIV-1).
  11824..12004   +  LTR            5' LTR (truncated): truncated 5' long terminal repeat (LTR) from HIV-1
  12076..12197   +  polyA_signal   SV40 poly(A) signal: SV40 polyadenylation signal
  12237..12372   +  rep_origin     SV40 ori: SV40 origin of replication
  12393..12411   -  promoter       T7 promoter: promoter for bacteriophage T7 RNA polymerase
  12419..12574   +  CDS            lacZα (fragment): LacZα fragment of β-galactosidase; lacZ fragment
  12579..13007   +  rep_origin     f1 ori (sequence partly withheld): f1 bacteriophage origin of replication; arrow indicates direction of (+) strand synthesis
