[The description below was written by a language model from this plasmid's Addgene catalogue record and pLannotate feature annotations shown in this document.]
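Description:
p663-UBC-miniTurbo-V5-NEK1_IDG-K is a lentiviral mammalian expression clone built by multisite Gateway recombination into the pDest663 destination backbone. It carries human NEK1, a serine/threonine kinase linked to DNA damage responses and cilium assembly, fused at its N terminus to miniTurbo-V5. In bacteria the plasmid is maintained through a ColE1/pUC-type origin and an ampicillin resistance gene. The catalogue lists it as low copy even though the annotated origin is of the high-copy class. An f1 origin, an SV40 origin and leftover lac/lacZα, T3 and T7 elements from the parental vector are also present.

The transfer cassette follows a third-generation layout. An RSV promoter drives a truncated HIV-1 5' LTR, followed by the Ψ packaging signal with a gag fragment, the RRE for Rev-dependent export, and the cPPT/CTS. A second truncated LTR and an SV40 polyadenylation signal close the viral unit. Within it, attB4 and attB5 scars flank the human ubiquitin C promoter, which drives the miniTurbo biotin ligase coding sequence. An attB1 site joins this to the NEK1 open reading frame, which ends at attB2. The V5 epitope named in the catalogue is not separately annotated in the feature table; it may lie in the short gap between miniTurbo and attB1, but the table does not confirm this. A WPRE downstream of the fusion enhances transcript expression, and a PGK promoter driving puromycin N-acetyltransferase allows selection of transduced cells.

The construct was made within a programme generating tools for understudied kinases. It is intended for proximity-dependent biotinylation proteomics, in which miniTurbo biotinylates proteins near NEK1 so they can be captured and identified to map its proximity network.
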