Addgene plasmid #189871: p663-UBC-miniTurbo-V5-NEK1_IDG-K
Purpose: Gateway destination clone of NEK1 (human) tagged with N-terminal miniTurbo-V5 for generating protein-proximity networks using proximity-dependent biotinylation proteomics
Depositing lab: Ben Major. Depositing organization: Washington University in Saint Louis.
Backbone
  Vector backbone: pDest663
  Backbone manufacturer: PEL
  Backbone size w/o insert (bp): 9019
  Vector type: Mammalian Expression, Lentiviral ; Gateway Destination
  Selectable markers: Puromycin
Growth in bacteria
  Bacterial resistance: Ampicillin, 100 μg/mL
  Growth temperature: 30°C
  Growth strain: DH10B
  Copy number: Low Copy
Gene/Insert
  Gene/Insert name: NEK1 (alt names: miniTurbo-V5-NEK1; miniTurbo-V5)
  Species: H. sapiens (human)
  Entrez Gene: NEK1 (a.k.a. ALS24, NY-REN-55, OFD2, SRPS2, SRPS2A, SRTD6)
  Promoter: Ubiquitin
  Tag / fusion protein: miniTurbo-V5 (N terminal on insert)
  Cloning method: Gateway Cloning
  Sequencing primers: 5′ TGAAGCTCCGGTTTTGAACT; 3′ AATAGACCCGTGAAGCTGATC
Terms and licenses: Academic/Nonprofit Terms; Industry Terms: Not Available to Industry
Depositor comments: These plasmids were generated as part of the Illuminating the Druggable Genome (IDG) program sponsored by the NIH Common Fund. The goal of this program is to identify, gather, and distribute information and resources for proteins that currently are not well-studied yet belong to commonly drug-targeted protein families: protein kinases, non-olfactory G-protein coupled receptors (GPCRs), and ion channels. The IDG program is designed to develop fundamental research tools for understudied proteins, elucidate their function, and disseminate the IDG-related resources and data to the greater scientific community. These lentiviral gateway destination plasmids were generated, as part of the Kinase-Data and Resource Generating Center (DRGC), using the single fragment or multisite gateway cloning technology. They were used for generating proteomics-based protein-interaction and protein-proximity networks that can be accessed through the kinase-DRGC website https://darkkinome.org/. Each plasmid has either an N- or C-terminal fusion protein (Flag/ V5/V5-miniTurbo/V5-TurboID/miniTurbo-V5/TurboID-V5) tagged understudied kinase driven under either a CMV or Ubiquitin (UBC) promoter. All inserts in the pENTR plasmids used to generate the deposited destination plasmids were end-sequenced and insert size validated prior to multi-site gateway cloning. The combined insert size of the single fragment or three fragment destination plasmids were confirmed by restriction digestion (BsrGI, and EcoRV for pDest667; BsrGI, EcoRV, and BstZ17I for pDest663; and BsrGI for pHAGE) and all plasmids were partially sequenced to ensure in-frame ORFs and fusion tags.
How to cite: p663-UBC-miniTurbo-V5-NEK1_IDG-K was a gift from Ben Major (Addgene plasmid # 189871 ; http://n2t.net/addgene:189871 ; RRID:Addgene_189871)
